>Addgene plasmid #148520 | pT7-EGFP-C1-HseIF4G1-L640AV646A_AD | depositor full sequence | sequence record 290968 | Full Sequence
TAGTTATTAATAGTAATCAATTACGGGGTCATTAGTTCATAGCCCATATATGGAGTTCCGCGTTACATAA
CTTACGGTAAATGGCCCGCCTGGCTGACCGCCCAACGACCCCCGCCCATTGACGTCAATAATGACGTATG
TTCCCATAGTAACGCCAATAGGGACTTTCCATTGACGTCAATGGGTGGAGTATTTACGGTAAACTGCCCA
CTTGGCAGTACATCAAGTGTATCATATGCCAAGTACGCCCCCTATTGACGTCAATGACGGTAAATGGCCC
GCCTGGCATTATGCCCAGTACATGACCTTATGGGACTTTCCTACTTGGCAGTACATCTACGTATTAGTCA
TCGCTATTACCATGGTGATGCGGTTTTGGCAGTACATCAATGGGCGTGGATAGCGGTTTGACTCACGGGG
ATTTCCAAGTCTCCACCCCATTGACGTCAATGGGAGTTTGTTTTGGCACCAAAATCAACGGGACTTTCCA
AAATGTCGTAACAACTCCGCCCCATTGACGCAAATGGGCGGTAGGCGTGTACGGTGGGAGGTCTATATAA
GCAGAGCTCTCTGGCTAACTAGAGAACCCACTGCTTACTGGCTTATCGAAATTAATACGACTCACTATAG
GGAGACCCAAGCTCTAGCGCTACCGGTCGCCACCATGGTGAGCAAGGGCGAGGAGCTGTTCACCGGGGTG
GTGCCCATCCTGGTCGAGCTGGACGGCGACGTAAACGGCCACAAGTTCAGCGTGTCCGGCGAGGGCGAGG
GCGATGCCACCTACGGCAAGCTGACCCTGAAGTTCATCTGCACCACCGGCAAGCTGCCCGTGCCCTGGCC
CACCCTCGTGACCACCCTGACCTACGGCGTGCAGTGCTTCAGCCGCTACCCCGACCACATGAAGCAGCAC
GACTTCTTCAAGTCCGCCATGCCCGAAGGCTACGTCCAGGAGCGCACCATCTTCTTCAAGGACGACGGCA
ACTACAAGACCCGCGCCGAGGTGAAGTTCGAGGGCGACACCCTGGTGAACCGCATCGAGCTGAAGGGCAT
CGACTTCAAGGAGGACGGCAACATCCTGGGGCACAAGCTGGAGTACAACTACAACAGCCACAACGTCTAT
ATCATGGCCGACAAGCAGAAGAACGGCATCAAGGTGAACTTCAAGATCCGCCACAACATCGAGGACGGCA
GCGTGCAGCTCGCCGACCACTACCAGCAGAACACCCCCATCGGCGACGGCCCCGTGCTGCTGCCCGACAA
CCACTACCTGAGCACCCAGTCCGCCCTGAGCAAAGACCCCAACGAGAAGCGCGATCACATGGTCCTGCTG
GAGTTCGTGACCGCCGCCGGGATCACTCTCGGCATGGACGAGCTGTACAAGTCCGGACTCAGATCTCGAG
CTATGAACAAAGCTCCACAGTCCACAGGCCCCCCACCCGCCCCATCCCCCGGACTCCCACAGCCAGCGTT
TCCCCCGGGGCAGACAGCGCCGGTGGTGTTCAGTACGCCACAAGCGACACAAATGAACACGCCTTCTCAG
CCCCGCCAGGGAGGATTCAGGTCTCTGCAGCACTTCTACCCTAGCCGGGCCCAGCCCCCGAGCAGTGCAG
CCTCCCGAGTGCAGAGTGCAGCCCCTGCCCGCCCTGGCCCAGCTGCCCATGTCTACCCTGCTGGATCCCA
AGTAATGATGATCCCTTCCCAGATCTCCTACCCAGCCTCCCAGGGGGCCTACTACATCCCTGGACAGGGG
CGTTCCACATACGTTGTCCCGACACAGCAGTACCCTGTGCAGCCAGGAGCCCCAGGCTTCTATCCAGGTG
CAAGCCCTACAGAATTTGGGACCTACGCTGGCGCCTACTATCCAGCCCAAGGGGTGCAGCAGTTTCCCAC
TGGCGTGGCCCCCGCCCCAGTTTTGATGAACCAGCCACCCCAGATTGCTCCCAAGAGGGAGCGTAAGACG
ATCCGAATTCGAGATCCAAACCAAGGAGGAAAGGATATCACAGAGGAGATCATGTCTGGGGCCCGCACTG
CCTCCACACCCACCCCTCCCCAGACGGGAGGCGGTCTGGAGCCTCAAGCTAATGGGGAGACGCCCCAGGT
TGCTGTCATTGTCCGGCCAGATGACCGGTCACAGGGAGCAATCATTGCTGACCGGCCAGGGCTGCCTGGC
CCAGAGCATAGCCCTTCAGAATCCCAGCCTTCGTCGCCTTCTCCGACCCCATCACCATCCCCAGTCTTGG
AACCGGGGTCTGAGCCTAATCTCGCAGTCCTCTCTATTCCTGGGGACACTATGACAACTATACAAATGTC
TGTAGAAGAATCAACCCCCATCTCCCGTGAAACTGGGGAGCCATATCGCCTCTCTCCAGAACCCACTCCT
CTCGCCGAACCCATACTGGAAGTAGAAGTGACACTTAGCAAACCGGTTCCAGAATCTGAGTTTTCTTCCA
GTCCTCTCCAGGCTCCCACCCCTTTGGCATCTCACACAGTGGAAATTCATGAGCCTAATGGCATGGTCCC
ATCTGAAGATCTGGAACCAGAGGTGGAGTCAAGCCCAGAGCTTGCTCCTCCCCCAGCTTGCCCCTCCGAA
TCCCCTGTGCCCATTGCTCCAACTGCCCAACCTGAGGAACTGCTCAACGGAGCCCCCTCGCCACCAGCTG
TGGACTTAAGCCCAGTCAGTGAGCCAGAGGAGCAGGCCAAGGAGGTGACAGCATCAGTGGCGCCCCCCAC
CATCCCCTCTGCTACTCCAGCTACGGCTCCTTCAGCTACTTCCCCAGCTCAGGAGGAGGAAATGGAAGAA
GAAGAAGAAGAGGAAGAAGGAGAAGCAGGAGAAGCAGGAGAAGCTGAGAGTGAGAAAGGAGGAGAGGAAC
TGCTCCCCCCAGAGAGTACCCCTATTCCAGCCAACTTGTCTCAGAATTTGGAGGCAGCAGCAGCCACTCA
AGTGGCAGTATCTGTGCCAAAGAGGAGACGGAAAATTAAGGAGCTAAATAAGAAGGAGGCTGTTGGAGAC
CTTCTGGATGCCTTCAAGGAGGCGAACCCGGCAGTACCAGAGGTGGAAAATCAGCCTCCTGCAGGCAGCA
ATCCAGGCCCAGAGTCTGAGGGCAGTGGTGTGCCCCCACGTCCTGAGGAAGCAGATGAGACCTGGGACTC
AAAGGAAGACAAAATTCACAATGCTGAGAACATCCAGCCCGGGGAACAGAAGTATGAATATAAGTCAGAT
CAGTGGAAGCCTCTAAACCTAGAGGAGAAAAAACGTTACGACCGTGAGTTCCTGCTTGGTTTTCAGTTCA
TCTTTGCCAGTATGCAGAAGCCAGAGGGAGCCCCACATATCAGTGACGCGGTGCTGGACAAGGCCAATAA
AACACCACTGCGGCCACTGGATCCCACTAGACTACAAGGCATAAATTGTGGCCCAGACTTCACTCCATCC
TTTGCCAACCTTGGCCGGACAACCCTTAGCACCCGTGGGCCCCCAAGGGGTGGGCCAGGTGGGGAGCTGC
CCCGTGGGCCGGCTGGCCTGGGACCCCGGCGCTCTCAGCAGGGACCCCGAAAAGAACCACGCAAGATCAT
TGCCACAGTGTTAATGACCGAAGATATAAAACTGAACAAAGCAGAGAAAGCCTGGAAACCCAGCAGCAAG
CGGACGGCGGCTGATAAGGATCGAGGGGAAGAAGATGCTGATGGCAGCAAAACCCAGGACCTATTCCGCA
GGGTGCGCTCCATCCTGAATAAACTGACACCCCAGATGTTCCAGCAGCTGATGAAGCAAGTGACGCAGCT
GGCCATCGACACCGAGGAACGCCTCAAAGGGGTCATTGACCTCATTTTTGAGAAGGCCATTTCAGAGCCC
AACTTCTCTGTGGCCTATGCCAACATGTGCCGCTGCCTCATGGCGCTGAAAGTGCCCACTACGGAAAAGC
CAACAGTGACTGTGAACTTCCGAAAGCTGTTGTTGAATCGATGTCAGAAGGAGTTTGAGAAAGACAAAGA
TGATGATGAGGTTTTTGAGAAGAAGCAAAAAGAGATGGATGAAGCTGCTACGGCAGAGGAACGAGGACGC
CTGAAGGAAGAGCTGGAAGAGGCTCGGGACATAGCCCGGCGGCGCTCTTTAGGGAATATCAAGTTTATTG
GAGAGTTGTTCAAACTGAAGATGTTAACAGAGGCAATAATGCATGACTGTGTGGTCAAACTGCTTAAGAA
CCATGATGAAGAGTCCCTTGAGTGCCTTTGTCGTCTGCTCACCACCATTGGCAAAGACCTGGACTTTGAA
AAAGCCAAGCCCCGAATGGATCAGTATTTCAACCAGATGGAAAAAATCATTAAAGAAAAGAAGACGTCAT
CCCGCATCCGCTTTATGCTGCAGGACGTGCTGGATCTGCGAGGGAGCAATTGGGTGCCACGCCGAGGGGA
TCAGGGTCCCAAGACCATTGACCAGATCCATAAGGAGGCTGAGATGGAAGAACATCGAGAGCACATCAAA
GTGCAGCAGCTCATGGCCAAGGGCAGTGACAAGCGTCGGGGCGGTCCTCCAGGCCCTCCCATCAGCCGTG
GACTTCCCCTTGTGGATGATGGTGGCTGGAACACAGTTCCCATCAGCAAAGGTAGCCGCCCCATTGACAC
CTCACGACTCACCAAGATCACCAAGCCTGGCTCCATCGATTCTAACAACCAGCTCTTTGCACCTGGAGGG
CGACTGAGCTGGGGCAAGGGCAGCAGCGGAGGCTCAGGAGCCAAGCCCTCAGACGCAGCATCAGAAGCTG
CTCGCCCAGCTACTAGTACTTTGAATCGCTTCTCAGCCCTTCAACAAGCGGTACCCACAGAAAGCACAGA
TAATAGACGTGTGGTGCAGAGGAGTAGCTTGAGCCGAGAACGAGGCGAGAAAGCTGGAGACCGAGGAGAC
CGCCTAGAGCGGAGTGAACGGGGAGGGGACCGTGGGGACCGGCTTGATCGTGCGCGGACACCTGCTACCA
AGCGGAGCTTCAGCAAGGAAGTGGAGGAGCGGAGTAGAGAACGGCCCTCCCAGCCTGAGGGGCTGCGCAA
GGCAGCTAGCCTCACGGAGGATCGGGACCGTGGGCGGGATGCCGTGAAGCGAGAAGCTGCCCTACCCCCA
GTGAGCCCCCTGAAGGCGGCTCTCTCTGAGGAGGAGTTAGAGAAGAAATCCAAGGCTATCATTGAGGAAT
ATCTCCATCTCAATGACATGAAAGAGGCAGTCCAGTGCGTGCAGGAGCTGGCCTCACCCTCCTTGCTCTT
CATCTTTGTACGGCATGGTGTCGAGTCTACGCTGGAGCGCAGTGCCATTGCTCGTGAGCATATGGGGCAG
CTGCTGCACCAGCTGCTCTGTGCTGGGCATCTGTCTACTGCTCAGTACTACCAAGGGTTGTATGAAATCT
TGGAATTGGCTGAGGACATGGAAATTGACATCCCCCACGTGTGGCTCTACCTAGCGGAACTGGTAACACC
CATTCTGCAGGAAGGTGGGGTGCCCATGGGGGAGCTGTTCAGGGAGATTACAAAGCCTCTGAGACCGTTG
GGCAAAGCTGCTTCCCTGTTGCTGGAGATCCTGGGCCTCCTGTGCAAAAGCATGGGTCCTAAAAAGGTGG
GGACGCTGTGGCGAGAAGCCGGGCTTAGCTGGAAGGAATTTCTACCTGAAGGCCAGGACATTGGTGCATT
CGTCGCTGAACAGAAGGTGGAGTATACCCTGGGAGAGGAGTCGGAAGCCCCTGGCCAGAGGGCACTCCCC
TCCGAGGAGCTGAACAGGCAGCTGGAGAAGCTGCTGAAGGAGGGCAGCAGTAACCAGCGGGTGTTCGACT
GGATAGAGGCCAACCTGAGTGAGCAGCAGATAGTATCCAACACGTTAGTTCGAGCCCTCATGACGGCTGT
CTGCTATTCTGCAATTATTTTTGAGACTCCCCTCCGAGTGGACGTTGCAGTGCTGAAAGCGCGAGCGAAG
CTGCTGCAGAAATACCTGTGTGACGAGCAGAAGGAGCTACAGGCGCTCTACGCCCTCCAGGCCCTTGTAG
TGACCTTAGAACAGCCTCCCAACCTGCTGCGGATGTTCTTTGACGCACTGTATGACGAGGACGTGGTGAA
GGAGGATGCCTTCTACAGTTGGGAGAGTAGCAAGGACCCCGCTGAGCAGCAGGGCAAGGGTGTGGCCCTT
AAATCTGTCACAGCCTTCTTCAAGTGGCTCCGTGAAGCAGAGGAGGAGTCTGACCACAACTGAAAGCTTC
GAATTCTGCAGTCGACGGTACCGCGGGCCCGGGATCCACCGGATCTAGATAACTGATCATAATCAGCCAT
ACCACATTTGTAGAGGTTTTACTTGCTTTAAAAAACCTCCCACACCTCCCCCTGAACCTGAAACATAAAA
TGAATGCAATTGTTGTTGTTAACTTGTTTATTGCAGCTTATAATGGTTACAAATAAAGCAATAGCATCAC
AAATTTCACAAATAAAGCATTTTTTTCACTGCATTCTAGTTGTGGTTTGTCCAAACTCATCAATGTATCT
TAACGCGTAAATTGTAAGCGTTAATATTTTGTTAAAATTCGCGTTAAATTTTTGTTAAATCAGCTCATTT
TTTAACCAATAGGCCGAAATCGGCAAAATCCCTTATAAATCAAAAGAATAGACCGAGATAGGGT
[37 nt withheld, positions 6645-6681]
AAAGAACGTGGACTCCAACGTCAAAGG
[49 nt withheld, positions 6709-6757]
T
[91 nt withheld, positions 6759-6849]
G
[124 nt withheld, positions 6851-6974]
CAGGTGGCACTTTTCGGGGAAATGTGCGCGGAACCCCTATTTGTTTATTTTTCTAAATACATTCAAATAT
GTATCCGCTCATGAGACAATAACCCTGATAAATGCTTCAATAATATTGAAAAAGGAAGAGTCCTGAGGCG
GAAAGAACCAGCTGTGGAATGTGTGTCAGTTAGGGTGTGGAAAGTCCCCAGGCTCCCCAGCAGGCAGAAG
TATGCAAAGCATGCATCTCAATTAGTCAGCAACCAGGTGTGGAAAGTCCCCAGGCTCCCCAGCAGGCAGA
AGTATGCAAAGCATGCATCTCAATTAGTCAGCAACCATAGTCCCGCCCCTAACTCCGCCCATCCCGCCCC
TAACTCCGCCCAGTTCCGCCCATTCTCCGCCCCATGGCTGACTAATTTTTTTTATTTATGCAGAGGCCGA
GGCCGCCTCGGCCTCTGAGCTATTCCAGAAGTAGTGAGGAGGCTTTTTTGGAGGCCTAGGCTTTTGCAAA
GATCGATCAAGAGACAGGATGAGGATCGTTTCGCATGATTGAACAAGATGGATTGCACGCAGGTTCTCCG
GCCGCTTGGGTGGAGAGGCTATTCGGCTATGACTGGGCACAACAGACAATCGGCTGCTCTGATGCCGCCG
TGTTCCGGCTGTCAGCGCAGGGGCGCCCGGTTCTTTTTGTCAAGACCGACCTGTCCGGTGCCCTGAATGA
ACTGCAAGACGAGGCAGCGCGGCTATCGTGGCTGGCCACGACGGGCGTTCCTTGCGCAGCTGTGCTCGAC
GTTGTCACTGAAGCGGGAAGGGACTGGCTGCTATTGGGCGAAGTGCCGGGGCAGGATCTCCTGTCATCTC
ACCTTGCTCCTGCCGAGAAAGTATCCATCATGGCTGATGCAATGCGGCGGCTGCATACGCTTGATCCGGC
TACCTGCCCATTCGACCACCAAGCGAAACATCGCATCGAGCGAGCACGTACTCGGATGGAAGCCGGTCTT
GTCGATCAGGATGATCTGGACGAAGAGCATCAGGGGCTCGCGCCAGCCGAACTGTTCGCCAGGCTCAAGG
CGAGCATGCCCGACGGCGAGGATCTCGTCGTGACCCATGGCGATGCCTGCTTGCCGAATATCATGGTGGA
AAATGGCCGCTTTTCTGGATTCATCGACTGTGGCCGGCTGGGTGTGGCGGACCGCTATCAGGACATAGCG
TTGGCTACCCGTGATATTGCTGAAGAGCTTGGCGGCGAATGGGCTGACCGCTTCCTCGTGCTTTACGGTA
TCGCCGCTCCCGATTCGCAGCGCATCGCCTTCTATCGCCTTCTTGACGAGTTCTTCTGAGCGGGACTCTG
GGGTTCGAAATGACCGACCAAGCGACGCCCAACCTGCCATCACGAGATTTCGATTCCACCGCCGCCTTCT
ATGAAAGGTTGGGCTTCGGAATCGTTTTCCGGGACGCCGGCTGGATGATCCTCCAGCGCGGGGATCTCAT
GCTGGAGTTCTTCGCCCACCCTAGGGGGAGGCTAACTGAAACACGGAAGGAGACAATACCGGAAGGAACC
CGCGCTATGACGGCAATAAAAAGACAGAATAAAACGCACGGTGTTGGGTCGTTTGTTCATAAACGCGGGG
TTCGGTCCCAGGGCTGGCACTCTGTCGATACCCCACCGAGACCCCATTGGGGCCAATACGCCCGCGTTTC
TTCCTTTTCCCCACCCCACCCCCCAAGTTCGGGTGAAGGCCCAGGGCTCGCAGCCAACGTCGGGGCGGCA
GGCCCTGCCATAGCCTCAGGTTACTCATATATACTTTAGATTGATTTAAAACTTCATTTTTAATTTAAAA
GGATCTAGGTGAAGATCCTTTTTGATAATCTCATGACCAAAATCCCTTAACGTGAGTTTTCGTTCCACTG
AGCGTCAGACCCCGTAGAAAAGATCAAAGGATCTTCTTGAGATCCTTTTTTTCTGCGCGTAATCTGCTGC
TTGCAAACAAAAAAACCACCGCTACCAGCGGTGGTTTGTTTGCCGGATCAAGAGCTACCAACTCTTTTTC
CGAAGGTAACTGGCTTCAGCAGAGCGCAGATACCAAATACTGTCCTTCTAGTGTAGCCGTAGTTAGGCCA
CCACTTCAAGAACTCTGTAGCACCGCCTACATACCTCGCTCTGCTAATCCTGTTACCAGTGGCTGCTGCC
AGTGGCGATAAGTCGTGTCTTACCGGGTTGGACTCAAGACGATAGTTACCGGATAAGGCGCAGCGGTCGG
GCTGAACGGGGGGTTCGTGCACACAGCCCAGCTTGGAGCGAACGACCTACACCGAACTGAGATACCTACA
GCGTGAGCTATGAGAAAGCGCCACGCTTCCCGAAGGGAGAAAGGCGGACAGGTATCCGGTAAGCGGCAGG
GTCGGAACAGGAGAGCGCACGAGGGAGCTTCCAGGGGGAAACGCCTGGTATCTTTATAGTCCTGTCGGGT
TTCGCCACCTCTGACTTGAGCGTCGATTTTTGTGATGCTCGTCAGGGGGGCGGAGCCTATGGAAAAACGC
CAGCAACGCGGCCTTTTTACGGTTCCTGGCCTTTTGCTGGCCTTTTGCTCACATGTTCTTTCCTGCGTTA
TCCCCTGATTCTGTGGATAACCGTATTACCGCCATGCAT
Features (pLannotate 1.2.2; 18 found; start..end, strand, type, name):
     61..364     +  enhancer       CMV enhancer: human cytomegalovirus immediate early enhancer
    365..568     +  promoter       CMV promoter: human cytomegalovirus (CMV) immediate early promoter
    564..597     +  LTR            5' LTR (truncated) (fragment): truncated 5' long terminal repeat (LTR) from HIV-1
    613..631     +  promoter       T7 promoter: promoter for bacteriophage T7 RNA polymerase
    665..1381    +  CDS            EGFP: EGFP is a basic (constitutively fluorescent) green fluorescent protein published in 1996, derived from Aequorea victoria. It is reported to be a rapidly-maturing weak dimer with moderate acid sensitivity.
   1382..1402    +  misc_feature   MCS (fragment): multiple cloning site
   1403..6220    +  CDS            EIF4G1: IF4G1_HUMAN - Also known as EIF4F, EIF4G, EIF4GI. Experimental evidence at protein level: Swiss-Prot protein existence level 1. Component of the protein complex eIF4F, which is involved in the recognition of the mRNA cap, ATP-dependent unwinding of 5'-terminal secondary structure and recruitment of mRNA to the ribosome. As a member of the eIF4F complex, required for endoplasmic reticulum stress- induced ATF4 mRNA translation (PubMed:29062139). From Homo sapiens (Human).
   6224..6267    +  misc_feature   MCS (fragment): multiple cloning site
   6284..6368    +  CDS            large T antigen (fragment): large T antigen from SV40 (simian virus 40)
   6391..6512    +  polyA_signal   SV40 poly(A) signal: SV40 polyadenylation signal
   6546..6974    -  rep_origin     f1 ori (sequence partly withheld): f1 bacteriophage origin of replication; arrow indicates direction of (+) strand synthesis
   7001..7105    +  promoter       AmpR promoter: bla
   7107..7464    +  promoter       SV40 promoter: SV40 enhancer and early promoter
   7499..8293    +  CDS            NeoR/KanR: aminoglycoside phosphotransferase from Tn5; aph(3')-II (or nptII); confers resistance to neomycin, kanamycin, and G418 (Geneticin®)
   8314..8466    +  CDS            ble (fragment): BLE_KLEPN - Experimental evidence at protein level: Swiss-Prot protein existence level 1. Binding protein with a strong affinity to the bleomycin family of antibiotics. Binds to CL990; an antimitotic-antibiotic compound. From Klebsiella pneumoniae.
   8525..8572    +  polyA_signal   HSV TK poly(A) signal: herpes simplex virus thymidine kinase polyadenylation signal (Cole and Stacy, 1985)
   8663..8679    -  polyA_signal   bGH poly(A) signal (fragment): bovine growth hormone polyadenylation signal
   8901..9489    +  rep_origin     ori: high-copy-number ColE1/pMB1/pBR322/pUC origin of replication
