[The description below was written by a language model from this plasmid's Addgene catalogue record and pLannotate feature annotations shown in this document.]
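Description:
pT7-EGFP-C1-HseIF4G1-L640AV646A_AD is a 9.6 kb mammalian expression plasmid encoding human eIF4G1 fused at its N-terminus to EGFP. The catalogue lists the backbone as unknown, but the name and the feature layout are consistent with an EGFP-C1-type vector into which a T7 promoter has been placed. The CMV immediate-early enhancer and promoter drive transcription in mammalian cells. The bacteriophage T7 promoter lies just upstream of the EGFP coding sequence, so the same fusion could in principle also be transcribed by T7 RNA polymerase. EGFP is followed by a short multiple-cloning-site linker, the EIF4G1 open reading frame of roughly 4.8 kb, and an SV40 polyadenylation signal.

Propagation in E. coli relies on a high-copy ColE1/pUC-type origin, and an f1 origin is also present. Selection uses a single NeoR/KanR (Tn5 aminoglycoside phosphotransferase) cassette placed behind tandem bacterial (bla) and SV40 early promoters and terminated by the HSV TK poly(A) signal. This cassette gives kanamycin resistance in bacteria and can support G418 selection in mammalian cells. Several short annotated fragments (HIV-1 LTR, SV40 large T antigen, ble, bGH poly(A)) look like partial sequence matches in the automated annotation rather than functional elements.

As named, the insert carries the substitutions L640A and V646A. The record also notes one further non-silent change, M432V, described as a natural variant relative to the NCBI reference transcript. The associated publication concerns structures of eIF4E–eIF4G complexes and an extended binding interface that regulates translation initiation. This suggests the mutant serves to probe that interaction using a GFP-tagged protein in human cells, although the record does not state the effect of the mutations. The depositor sequence may be theoretical rather than fully verified.
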