Addgene plasmid #148520: pT7-EGFP-C1-HseIF4G1-L640AV646A_AD
Purpose: Mammalian Expression of HseIF4G1-L640AV646A
Depositing lab: Elisa Izaurralde. Depositing organization: Max Planck Institute for Developmental Biology. Publication: The Structures of eIF4E-eIF4G Complexes Reveal an Extended Interface to Regulate Translation Initiation. Gruner S, Peter D, Weber R, Wohlbold L, Chung MY, Weichenrieder O, Valkov E, Igreja C, Izaurralde E. Mol Cell. 2016 Nov 3;64(3):467-479. doi: 10.1016/j.molcel.2016.09.020. Epub 2016 Oct 20. PubMed 27773676.
Backbone
  Vector backbone: Unknown
  Vector type: Mammalian Expression
Growth in bacteria
  Bacterial resistance: Kanamycin, 50 μg/mL
  Growth temperature: 37°C
  Growth strain: DH5alpha
  Copy number: High Copy
Gene/Insert
  Gene/Insert name: HseIF4G1-L640AV646A
  Species: H. sapiens (human)
  Mutation: one non silent mutation M432V (natural variant isosform 9 Q04637) compared to the sequence for the variation 6 given by NCBI: NM_001194946.1.
  Entrez Gene: EIF4G1 (a.k.a. EIF-4G1, EIF4F, EIF4G, EIF4GI, P220, PARK18)
  Cloning method: Unknown
Terms and licenses: Academic/Nonprofit Terms; Industry Terms: Not Available to Industry
Depositor comments: Plasmids from this collection were made available to the research community and donated after the lab closed. Please note that the sequence provided by the depositing laboratory may be theoretical/predicted or based on Sanger sequencing results. There may be discrepancies between sequencing results obtained by Addgene and the depositor sequence. If an Addgene verified sequence is not available, please contact before placing your order to request that our lab fully sequence the plasmid.
How to cite: pT7-EGFP-C1-HseIF4G1-L640AV646A_AD was a gift from Elisa Izaurralde (Addgene plasmid # 148520 ; http://n2t.net/addgene:148520 ; RRID:Addgene_148520)
